>Addgene plasmid #226973 | pET28a-OuIAD(E502Q) | addgene full sequence | sequence record 458090 | Addgene NGS Result
CCCGACATTATCGCGAGCCCATTTATACCCATATAAATCAGCATCCATGTTGGAATTTAATCGCGGCCTA
GAGCAAGACGTTTCCCGTTGAATATGGCTCATAACACCCCTTGTATTACTGTTTATGTAAGCAGACAGTT
TTATTGTTCATGACCAAAATCCCTTAACGTGAGTTTTCGTTCCACTGAGCGTCAGACCCCGTAGAAAAGA
TCAAAGGATCTTCTTGAGATCCTTTTTTTCTGCGCGTAATCTGCTGCTTGCAAACAAAAAAACCACCGCT
ACCAGCGGTGGTTTGTTTGCCGGATCAAGAGCTACCAACTCTTTTTCCGAAGGTAACTGGCTTCAGCAGA
GCGCAGATACCAAATACTGTCCTTCTAGTGTAGCCGTAGTTAGGCCACCACTTCAAGAACTCTGTAGCAC
CGCCTACATACCTCGCTCTGCTAATCCTGTTACCAGTGGCTGCTGCCAGTGGCGATAAGTCGTGTCTTAC
CGGGTTGGACTCAAGACGATAGTTACCGGATAAGGCGCAGCGGTCGGGCTGAACGGGGGGTTCGTGCACA
CAGCCCAGCTTGGAGCGAACGACCTACACCGAACTGAGATACCTACAGCGTGAGCTATGAGAAAGCGCCA
CGCTTCCCGAAGGGAGAAAGGCGGACAGGTATCCGGTAAGCGGCAGGGTCGGAACAGGAGAGCGCACGAG
GGAGCTTCCAGGGGGAAACGCCTGGTATCTTTATAGTCCTGTCGGGTTTCGCCACCTCTGACTTGAGCGT
CGATTTTTGTGATGCTCGTCAGGGGGGCGGAGCCTATGGAAAAACGCCAGCAACGCGGCCTTTTTACGGT
TCCTGGCCTTTTGCTGGCCTTTTGCTCACATGTTCTTTCCTGCGTTATCCCCTGATTCTGTGGATAACCG
TATTACCGCCTTTGAGTGAGCTGATACCGCTCGCCGCAGCCGAACGACCGAGCGCAGCGAGTCAGTGAGC
GAGGAAGCGGAAGAGCGCCTGATGCGGTATTTTCTCCTTACGCATCTGTGCGGTATTTCACACCGCAATG
GTGCACTCTCAGTACAATCTGCTCTGATGCCGCATAGTTAAGCCAGTATACACTCCGCTATCGCTACGTG
ACTGGGTCATGGCTGCGCCCCGACACCCGCCAACACCCGCTGACGCGCCCTGACGGGCTTGTCTGCTCCC
GGCATCCGCTTACAGACAAGCTGTGACCGTCTCCGGGAGCTGCATGTGTCAGAGGTTTTCACCGTCATCA
CCGAAACGCGCGAGGCAGCTGCGGTAAAGCTCATCAGCGTGGTCGTGAAGCGATTCACAGATGTCTGCCT
GTTCATCCGCGTCCAGCTCGTTGAGTTTCTCCAGAAGCGTTAATGTCTGGCTTCTGATAAAGCGGGCCAT
GTTAAGGGCGGTTTTTTCCTGTTTGGTCACTGATGCCTCCGTGTAAGGGGGATTTCTGTTCATGGGGGTA
ATGATACCGATGAAACGAGAGAGGATGCTCACGATACGGGTTACTGATGATGAACATGCCCGGTTACTGG
AACGTTGTGAGGGTAAACAACTGGCGGTATGGATGCGGCGGGACCAGAGAAAAATCACTCAGGGTCAATG
CCAGCGCTTCGTTAATACAGATGTAGGTGTTCCACAGGGTAGCCAGCAGCATCCTGCGATGCAGATCCGG
AACATAATGGTGCAGGGCGCTGACTTCCGCGTTTCCAGACTTTACGAAACACGGAAACCGAAGACCATTC
ATGTTGTTGCTCAGGTCGCAGACGTTTTGCAGCAGCAGTCGCTTCACGTTCGCTCGCGTATCGGTGATTC
ATTCTGCTAACCAGTAAGGCAACCCCGCCAGCCTAGCCGGGTCCTCAACGACAGGAGCACGATCATGCGC
ACCCGTGGGGCCGCCATGCCGGCGATAATGGCCTGCTTCTCGCCGAAACGTTTGGTGGCGGGACCAGTGA
CGAAGGCTTGAGCGAGGGCGTGCAAGATTCCGAATACCGCAAGCGACAGGCCGATCATCGTCGCGCTCCA
GCGAAAGCGGTCCTCGCCGAAAATGACCCAGAGCGCTGCCGGCACCTGTCCTACGAGTTGCATGATAAAG
AAGACAGTCATAAGTGCGGCGACGATAGTCATGCCCCGCGCCCACCGGAAGGAGCTGACTGGGTTGAAGG
CTCTCAAGGGCATCGGTCGAGATCCCGGTGCCTAATGAGTGAGCTAACTTACATTAATTGCGTTGCGCTC
ACTGCCCGCTTTCCAGTCGGGAAACCTGTCGTGCCAGCTGCATTAATGAATCGGCCAACGCGCGGGGAGA
GGCGGTTTGCGTATTGGGCGCCAGGGTGGTTTTTCTTTTCACCAGTGAGACGGGCAACAGCTGATTGCCC
TTCACCGCCTGGCCCTGAGAGAGTTGCAGCAAGCGGTCCACGCTGGTTTGCCCCAGCAGGCGAAAATCCT
GTTTGATGGTGGTTAACGGCGGGATATAACATGAGCTGTCTTCGGTATCGTCGTATCCCACTACCGAGAT
ATCCGCACCAACGCGCAGCCCGGACTCGGTAATGGCGCGCATTGCGCCCAGCGCCATCTGATCGTTGGCA
ACCAGCATCGCAGTGGGAACGATGCCCTCATTCAGCATTTGCATGGTTTGTTGAAAACCGGACATGGCAC
TCCAGTCGCCTTCCCGTTCCGCTATCGGCTGAATTTGATTGCGAGTGAGATATTTATGCCAGCCAGCCAG
ACGCAGACGCGCCGAGACAGAACTTAATGGGCCCGCTAACAGCGCGATTTGCTGGTGACCCAATGCGACC
AGATGCTCCACGCCCAGTCGCGTACCGTCTTCATGGGAGAAAATAATACTGTTGATGGGTGTCTGGTCAG
AGACATCAAGAAATAACGCCGGAACATTAGTGCAGGCAGCTTCCACAGCAATGGCATCCTGGTCATCCAG
CGGATAGTTAATGATCAGCCCACTGACGCGTTGCGCGAGAAGATTGTGCACCGCCGCTTTACAGGCTTCG
ACGCCGCTTCGTTCTACCATCGACACCACCACGCTGGCACCCAGTTGATCGGCGCGAGATTTAATCGCCG
CGACAATTTGCGACGGCGCGTGCAGGGCCAGACTGGAGGTGGCAACGCCAATCAGCAACGACTGTTTGCC
CGCCAGTTGTTGTGCCACGCGGTTGGGAATGTAATTCAGCTCCGCCATCGCCGCTTCCACTTTTTCCCGC
GTTTTCGCAGAAACGTGGCTGGCCTGGTTCACCACGCGGGAAACGGTCTGATAAGAGACACCGGCATACT
CTGCGACATCGTATAACGTTACTGGTTTCACATTCACCACCCTGAATTGACTCTCTTCCGGGCGCTATCA
TGCCATACCGCGAAAGGTTTTGCGCCATTCGATGGTGTCCGGGATCTCGACGCTCTCCCTTATGCGACTC
CTGCATTAGGAAGCAGCCCAGTAGTAGGTTGAGGCCGTTGAGCACCGCCGCCGCAAGGAATGGTGCATGC
AAGGAGATGGCGCCCAACAGTCCCCCGGCCACGGGGCCTGCCACCATACCCACGCCGAAACAAGCGCTCA
TGAGCCCGAAGTGGCGAGCCCGATCTTCCCCATCGGTGATGTCGGCGATATAGGCGCCAGCAACCGCACC
TGTGGCGCCGGTGATGCCGGCCACGATGCGTCCGGCGTAGAGGATCGAGATCTCGATCCCGCGAAATTAA
TACGACTCACTATAGGGGAATTGTGAGCGGATAACAATTCCCCTCTAGAAATAATTTTGTTTAACTTTAA
GAAGGAGATATACCATGGGCAGCAGCCATCATCATCATCATCACAGCAGCGGCCTGGTGCCGCGCGGCAG
CCATATGGAGGAGTCTCTGGTTCTCGAGATGCTGCAGACCGGTAAGACGGCCACGTGGCCGGCAAAGAAT
CAGCTGCAGGAAAGCGGCGAGGTCGTCGACAAGGAGGTCAAGGGCACTCCTTCGACCGACCGCACCAGGC
GCATGAAGGAACGCTTCATGAATGCCAAGTGCAAGATGGACATGGAGGCGCCCATCGCATATACCAAGGC
ATGGCGCGAGCATGAAGGCAAGCCGCTTTATGTCCGCAGGGGGCTTGCCTATAAGTATATGCTCGAGCAC
CTCACGCCGGCTATCCGTGAGGACGAGCTCATCACCATGTCCAAGACGCGCTATGACCGTGGTGCCACCC
AGGTCCCCCAATTCGCCACTGACTTCATGATCTCCTTCCTCACCCAGGCCGAAGACCAGAAGGAAGAGGC
AAAGCTGTATTCCGTCGAGGGCAAGGATGAGGCCCATACGGTCGAAGAGGAAGGGTGGACCAAGGTCGGC
CAGCTGTTCTCCATCCGCGAGGAGGAGGTCAAGCCGATGCTTGAGGTCCTCGAGTATTGGAAGACGCGCT
GCGTTGAGAACGTGTCCGACGATTGGATGAAGACCTCCTTCCCCTACTACCAGGACTACGTCAACGCAAA
GAAGGTCGGCCTCTTCCCGGGGTCGGGCCTGCATGCCGGCTGTGACGGCCGCTGGATTCCCGCCTATGAC
GTTGCCCTCGGGGGCCTCAACAGGGTAATCGAGGAGTGCCGCGAGAAGATCGAGAAGACCGTGGTGACCA
CCAAGGAGGTCGCCGACAAGGTCTTCTTCTGGCAAGGCTGCATCTATGCCTGCGAGGGCGCGATCGCCTG
GGCCCACAACTATGCGGTCGAGGCCCGGCGCCTTGCCGAGACTGCGGTCGAGCCACGCAAGACCGAGCTT
CTCGAGATGGCAGAACGCCTCGATCGCGTCCCTGCCGAAGCACCCCGCAACTTCATGGAAGCCGTCCAGG
CCCTTTGGACCACCCAGATCCTCGTCATCTCCGACTCCCTTGCCCTCGGCGTCTCCCCGGGCCGTTGGGG
CAAGTTCCTTGAGCCTTATTACGAGAAGGATCTTGCCGAGGGGCGCATCACCAAGGGACAGGCCCTTGAG
GTCATGGAGCTGCTCCGTATCAAATTCTCGACTGAGGAGTACATCACCCCGTCCCTCTGGGCGGCCATGG
CCTCCTCGAACTCGTTCATGAACCTTGCCGTTGGCGGCCTCGATCCCAAGACGGGCAAGTGCACCGACAA
CGAGATCGAGGACCTCATCCTCGAGGCCGGCATCAACATGCCCACCCCGCAACCGACCCTCTCGATCCTT
CTCTCCGACAAGACGACAGACCATCTCGCCATCAAGGCCGCCGAGTGCACCAAGGCCGGCAACGGGTATC
CCGCGTGGTTTAACTATGACATGATGGTCCAACACAACCTCGCTATGTATCGCGACGAGGGCATCACCCT
TGAGGACGCCCGCAACTGTGCGCTCTCCGGCTGCGTCCAGAACGGCCTCACCGGTACCGGTCACCCCATC
GCCCACCCGGCCTTCTACAACGAGGGCAAGACCATCGAGCTTGCCTGCAACGAAGGCGTCGACCCCCGCA
CGGGCATCAAGGTCATGGATGGCATCGTCCCCATCAAGACGTACGAGGACCTTTGGGACAACTTCATCAA
GATCCGCGAGCACTTCATGCATGTCTACATGCAGTACTGGAATGAGGTCGTCGCCTGCCAGCGCGACATC
CACCCCAAGATCATGGGCTCCGTCCTCATGCATGACTGCATCGAGTCCGGCCGCCCGGTTGACAATCTCG
GCTGCCGCTACAACGGTTCCGTCACGCTGCTCGACTCCGGTACAGTTAACGTGGTCAACGGTCTCGCGGC
CATCAAGAAGCTCGTCTTCGAGGACCACAAGTACACTTGGGATGAGTTCAAGGAGGCCATGGACAATAAC
TTCGGTTTCGTGCTTGGTGCCGAGAAGGGCAACTTCTCCATGCTCAACCAGGAGATCGACCCTGAAAAGC
ACATGAAGTACGCCCATATCCACCGAGATGTCCTCAACGCACCCAAGTTTGGCAACGACGATGACTTCGT
TGACGACATCTTTGTCGACCTCTGGCATGACTACGACCGCGTTACCGCGTCCGAAACCACCTACAACGGC
TACCGCTGGATCACCGCCGCGCTTTCCATATCCGCCCATGGCCCGCATGGTCGTGTGACCGGCGCTACCC
CTGACGGTCGTCTCTCCGGAGTGACGCTGTGCGACGGCATCCTGTCCGCCTCGCCTGGCACCGACGTGAA
CGGTCCGATCGCCCTCATCCGCTCCGGCGTGAAGCTGGATCCGACCGAGTTCGCCTCGGTGCAGCTCAAT
ATGAAGTTCCATCCGACTGCCATCCGCGGTGACGAGGGCTCGAGGAACTTCGTGGACTTCATCCACAGCT
ACTTCCAGATGGGCGGCTATCACGTCCAGTTCAACATCGTGGATTCGAAGATGCTGCGAGACGCCCAGGA
TCATCCGCAGAACTATCGCGACCTGATGGTCCGTGTCGCCGGCTTCTCAGCCTACTGGAACGAGCTCGGC
AAACCCATCCAGGACGAGGTCATTGCTCGTACCGAGTACGACGCTCTCTGACTCGAGCACCACCACCACC
ACCACTGAGATCCGGCTGCTAACAAAGCCCGAAAGGAAGCTGAGTTGGCTGCTGCCACCGCTGAGCAATA
ACTAGCATAACCCCTTGGGGCCTCTAAACGGGTCTTGAGGGGTTTTTTGCTGAAAGGAGGAACTATATCC
GGATTGGCGAATGGG
[124 nt withheld, positions 6666-6789]
C
[91 nt withheld, positions 6791-6881]
A
[49 nt withheld, positions 6883-6931]
CCTTTGACGTTGGAGTCCACGTTCTTT
[37 nt withheld, positions 6959-6995]
ACCCTATCTCGGTCTATTCTTTTGATTTATAAGGGATTTTGCCGATTTCGGCCTATTGGTTAAAAAATGA
GCTGATTTAACAAAAATTTAACGCGAATTTTAACAAAATATTAACGCTTACAATTTAGGTGGCACTTTTC
GGGGAAATGTGCGCGGAACCCCTATTTGTTTATTTTTCTAAATACATTCAAATATGTATCCGCTCATGAA
TTAATTCTTAGAAAAACTCATCGAGCATCAAATGAAACTGCAATTTATTCATATCAGGATTATCAATACC
ATATTTTTGAAAAAGCCGTTTCTGTAATGAAGGAGAAAACTCACCGAGGCAGTTCCATAGGATGGCAAGA
TCCTGGTATCGGTCTGCGATTCCGACTCGTCCAACATCAATACAACCTATTAATTTCCCCTCGTCAAAAA
TAAGGTTATCAAGTGAGAAATCACCATGAGTGACGACTGAATCCGGTGAGAATGGCAAAAGTTTATGCAT
TTCTTTCCAGACTTGTTCAACAGGCCAGCCATTACGCTCGTCATCAAAATCACTCGCATCAACCAAACCG
TTATTCATTCGTGATTGCGCCTGAGCGAGACGAAATACGCGATCGCTGTTAAAAGGACAATTACAAACAG
GAATCGAATGCAACCGGCGCAGGAACACTGCCAGCGCATCAACAATATTTTCACCTGAATCAGGATATTC
TTCTAATACCTGGAATGCTGTTTTCCCGGGGATCGCAGTGGTGAGTAACCATGCATCATCAGGAGTACGG
ATAAAATGCTTGATGGTCGGAAGAGGCATAAATTCCGTCAGCCAGTTTAGTCTGACCATCTCATCTGTAA
CATCATTGGCAACGCTACCTTTGCCATGTTTCAGAAACAACTCTGGCGCATCGGGCTTCCCATACAATCG
ATAGATTGTCGCACCTGATTG
Features (pLannotate 1.2.2; 20 found; start..end, strand, type, name):
    224..812     +  rep_origin     ori: high-copy-number ColE1/pMB1/pBR322/pUC origin of replication
    998..1137    -  misc_feature   bom: basis of mobility region from pBR322
   1239..1430    -  CDS            rop: Rop protein, which maintains plasmids at low copy number; rop
   1447..1827    +  CDS            YPB1_ECOLX: Protein predicted: Swiss-Prot protein existence level 4. From Escherichia coli.
   1899..2190    -  CDS            TcR (fragment): tetracycline efflux protein; tet; confers resistance to tetracycline
   2205..2226    -  protein_bind   CAP binding site: CAP binding activates transcription in the presence of cAMP. E. coli catabolite activator protein
   2239..3321    -  CDS            lacI: lac repressor; lacI; The lac repressor binds to the lac operator to inhibit transcription in E. coli. This inhibition can be relieved by adding lactose or isopropyl-β-D-thiogalactopyranoside (IPTG).
   3322..3399    -  promoter       lacI promoter: lacI
   3407..3686    -  CDS            TcR (fragment): tetracycline efflux protein; tet; confers resistance to tetracycline
   3708..3726    +  promoter       T7 promoter: promoter for bacteriophage T7 RNA polymerase
   3727..3751    +  protein_bind   lac operator: The lac repressor binds to the lac operator to inhibit transcription in E. coli. This inhibition can be relieved by adding lactose or isopropyl-β-D-thiogalactopyranoside (IPTG). lac repressor encoded by lacI
   3766..3788    +  RBS            RBS: efficient ribosome binding site from bacteriophage T7 gene 10 (Olins and Rangwala, 1989)
   3807..3823    +  CDS            capTEV™ (fragment): composite tag for in vivo biotinylation, TEV protease cleavage, and 6xHis tagging
   3834..3851    +  CDS            thrombin site: thrombin recognition and cleavage site
   6498..6515    +  CDS            9xHis (fragment): 9xHis affinity tag
   6525..6574    +  CDS            SET1 (fragment): solubility-enhancement tag derived from T7 phage gene 10B
   6582..6629    +  terminator     T7 terminator: transcription terminator for bacteriophage T7 RNA polymerase
   6666..7094    +  rep_origin     f1 ori (sequence partly withheld): f1 bacteriophage origin of replication; arrow indicates direction of (+) strand synthesis
   7147..7204    +  promoter       AmpR promoter (fragment): bla
   7213..102     -  CDS            KanR (across the origin): aminoglycoside phosphotransferase; aph(3')-Ia; confers resistance to kanamycin in bacteria or G418 (Geneticin®) in eukaryotes
