[The description below was written by a language model from this plasmid's Addgene catalogue record and pLannotate feature annotations shown in this document.]
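Description:
pET28a-OuIAD(E502Q) is a bacterial expression plasmid built on the pET28a backbone for producing the E502Q variant of indoleacetate decarboxylase (IAD) from Olsenella uli DSM 7084 in E. coli. It replicates from a ColE1/pMB1-type origin flanked by the bom and rop elements inherited from pBR322, and it is selected with kanamycin through an aph(3')-Ia aminoglycoside phosphotransferase gene. An f1 origin is also present, which allows single-stranded DNA production with helper phage. The short tetracycline-resistance, AmpR promoter and similar fragment annotations in the feature table appear to be backbone remnants or incidental matches rather than functional parts.

The insert, introduced by Gibson cloning, lies in the unannotated stretch between the thrombin site and the downstream vector sequences. Expression is driven by a T7 promoter followed by a lac operator and the T7 gene 10 ribosome binding site, and it ends at the T7 terminator. The plasmid-borne lacI gene, under its own promoter, supplies the repressor. Transcription therefore stays low until IPTG or lactose is added, and it requires a host that provides T7 RNA polymerase. The protein carries the backbone's N-terminal His6 tag (picked up by the annotation as a short capTEV fragment), followed by a thrombin cleavage site, allowing affinity purification and optional tag removal. A histidine-tag fragment is also annotated downstream of the insert, but the record lists only the N-terminal tag, so whether this C-terminal sequence is translated cannot be determined here.

The associated publication concerns the mechanism of this skatole-forming glycyl radical enzyme. The construct therefore fits the production of recombinant mutant protein to test the role of residue Glu502, although the record does not spell out that role.
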