Addgene plasmid #226973: pET28a-OuIAD(E502Q)
Purpose: Expressing Olsenella uli indoleacetate decarboxylase (IAD) E502Q variant in E. coli
Depositing lab: Emily Balskus. Depositing organization: Harvard University. Publication: Mechanistic Studies of a Skatole-Forming Glycyl Radical Enzyme Suggest Reaction Initiation via Hydrogen Atom Transfer. Fu B, Nazemi A, Levin BJ, Yang Z, Kulik HJ, Balskus EP. J Am Chem Soc. 2022 Jun 29;144(25):11110-11119. doi: 10.1021/jacs.1c13580. Epub 2022 Jun 15. PubMed 35704859.
Backbone
  Vector backbone: pET28a
  Vector type: Bacterial Expression
Growth in bacteria
  Bacterial resistance: Kanamycin, 50 μg/mL
  Growth temperature: 37°C
  Growth strain: DH5alpha
  Copy number: High Copy
Gene/Insert
  Gene/Insert name: OuIAD(E502Q)
  Species: Olsenella uli DSM 7084
  Mutation: E502Q
  Tag / fusion protein: His6 (on backbone) (N terminal on insert)
  Cloning method: Gibson Cloning
Terms and licenses: Academic/Nonprofit Terms; Industry Terms: Not Available to Industry
How to cite: pET28a-OuIAD(E502Q) was a gift from Emily Balskus (Addgene plasmid # 226973 ; http://n2t.net/addgene:226973 ; RRID:Addgene_226973)
